>Addgene plasmid #135864 | D51_Ld_310120 | addgene full sequence | sequence record 274655 | Addgene NGS Result
GACATTGATTATTGACTAGTTATTAATAGTAATCAATTACGGGGTCATTAGTTCATAGCCCATATATGGA
GTTCCGCGTTACATAACTTACGGTAAATGGCCCGCCTGGCTGACCGCCCAACGACCCCCGCCCATTGACG
TCAATAATGACGTATGTTCCCATAGTAACGCCAATAGGGACTTTCCATTGACGTCAATGGGTGGAGTATT
TACGGTAAACTGCCCACTTGGCAGTACATCAAGTGTATCATATGCCAAGTCCGCCCCCTATTGACGTCAA
TGACGGTAAATGGCCCGCCTGGCATTATGCCCAGTACATGACCTTACGGGACTTTCCTACTTGGCAGTAC
ATCTACGTATTAGTCATCGCTATTACCATGGTGATGCGGTTTTGGCAGTACACCAATGGGCGTGGATAGC
GGTTTGACTCACGGGGATTTCCAAGTCTCCACCCCATTGACGTCAATGGGAGTTTGTTTTGGCACCAAAA
TCAACGGGACTTTCCAAAATGTCGTAATAACCCCGCCCCGTTGACGCAAATGGGCGGTAGGCGTGTACGG
TGGGAGGTCTATATAAGCAGAGCTCGTTTAGTGAACCGTCAGATCCTCACTCTCTTCCGCATCGCTGTCT
GCGAGGGCCAGCTGTTGGGCTCGCGGTTGAGGACAAACTCTTCGCGGTCTTTCCAGTACTCTTGGATCGG
AAACCCGTCGGCCTCCGAACGGTACTCCGCCACCGAGGGACCTGAGCGAGTCCGCATCGACCGGATCGGA
AAACCTCTCGAGAAAGGCGTCTAACCAGTCACAGTCGCAAGGTAGGCTGAGCACCGTGGCGGGCGGCAGC
GGGTGGCGGTCGGGGTTGTTTCTGGCGGAGGTGCTGCTGATGATGTAATTAAAGTAGGCGGTCTTGAGAC
GGCGGATGGTCGAGGTGAGGTGTGGCAGGCTTGAGATCCAGCTGTTGGGGTGAGTACTCCCTCTCAAAAG
CGGGCATTACTTCTGCGCTAAGATTGTCAGTTTCCAAAAACGAGGAGGATTTGATATTCACCTGGCCCGA
TCTGGCCATACACTTGAGTGACAATGACATCCACTTTGCCTTTCTCTCCACAGGTGTCCACTCCCAGGTC
CAAGTTTGCCACCATGGAGTTTCAGACCCAGGTACTCATGTCCCTGCTGCTCTGCATGTCTGGTGCGGCC
GCCCAGGATGTGGAACAGCTGGTGCCCAACAGCACCAGCCAGTGCTACCCCAGCATCGACCTGGGGTGGT
CCGCCCACGTGGGAAGCAGCGTGTACGCCACCCCCAGAATCGTGGACCTGGCCCACGACGGCCACAAAGA
GGTGCTGATCCCTACCTTCAGCCAGTTCCTGGAAGCCCTGGACGGCCCCACCGGCGAGGATATCCCCGGC
TTCCCATTCATGCACCCCCGGATGAAGACCTACGCCAGCCCCCTGCCCGTGGACCTGAATGGCGACGGAC
AGGTGGACTGGCTGGTGGCCCTGTACAGCGGCGAGCTGGTGGTGTTCGGCCAGGACGGCAAGGTGCAGGG
CTACCTCCAGGTGCCCCCCCTGGCCATGAAGCGGAACTGGGTCAAGGACAACCTGCCCCCCCAGCAGGCC
GCCACAGTCAGACCTGGCACCCCCCTGAAAACCGGCACCGTGCTGGAAGATATCCTGAAGGCCAGACGGA
TGGACGACCTGACCCTGACCAGCACCGAGGTGCTGGACCAGCGGCGGAGAAGCAGCATCGTGCAGAGACA
CCACGCCCCCACCGCCGCTGCCGTGAAGTCCGTGGAATACGACACCCACCCCAAGGGCGCCGAGCTGAGA
GCCACCGAGGACAAGCCCGACCAGTGGAACGGCGACGACGCCCTGGACATCGACGACGACGAGATGGAAC
TGCCCTGGGAGAAGGCCGAGGTGGAAGTGGGCCCCAACAGCCACCTGAGCCCTGAGGCCAGAGCCAGCCT
GGACCTGCTGTTCCACCCCGAGCTGTACCAGACCGCCAAGAGAGCCACAAGCGCCGACGAGGCCACCTTC
GAGGGCCGGAATCTGCGGCAGGCCACCTCTATCGCCTTCGGCGAGGACGAGATCAAGGTGGACGCCCACA
TCCTGAGCACCCCCGTGGTCACCGACGTGGACCAGAACGGCGATCTGGACGTGATCCTGCACGTGTCCTA
CTTTTTCGGAGAGGACGTGATCGCCGAGCAGCCCGAGAGATTCGCTGGCGGCGTGGACCCCCACGATTTC
GTGGCCACAGCCGTCGTGTGCCTGAACCTGGTCACCGGCGAGACAAGATGGGCCAGACTGCTGCACGCCA
GCACCAAGAACAGCACCAACGCCGCCTACGCCCTGTCCACCCCCCTGGTCATCAACGCCGATGAGGACCG
GTCCATGGAAGTGTTCGTGTCCACCAGCCTGGGCTTCGTGTTCGGCTTCACCGCCGACGGCAACACCCTG
GATGGCTGGCCTGTGCTGCTGGGCCCTCTGAGCGCCAGCCCTACCGCCGAAGATATCACAGGCGACGGCA
CCCTGGATATCTGCATCGGCGACACCGAGGGCAAAGTGCGGTGCTACAACGCCAGCGGCAGCGTGACCCT
GGAAAAGGATGTGATCGGCGGCGTGGCCGACCGGCTGACCTTCGGAGATGTGGATGGCGACGGCGTGGTG
GACATCGTGTTTGGCACCACCAGCGGCCTGATCTACGCCCTGAGAGGCACCGATGGCGCCGTGCTGCCCA
GCTTCCCTATCGTGACCGGCGGCTCTATCGTGGCCCCTGCCCTGCTGCTGAACCTGAACGGCATGCTGTA
CTCCAACGACCTGGATATCGTGGTGCCCAGCCACAACGGCCGGGTGTACCTGCTGAGAGGCAGCAGCGGC
TGCGTGCAGACCATCGACATCGATGAGAAGTCCAGCAGCATGGTGCTGGCCGACGACGTGCTGGGCAACG
GCCAGATGGACCTGGTGGTCACCACCATCAAGGGCGGCGTGTACGTGTTCCAGACCAGCACCCCCTACAC
CGCCATGAACGCCTGGCCCAGCAAGACCAAGGGCGTGAACGGCTTCAGCGCCTCCGGCAACTACATCGGA
ATCGCCATCAGCCCCAACTTCCGGACCTTCCGGGACATCCAGGGCGACACCTTCAACGTGGAATTCACCA
TCTACGACAGCAGACCCGTGTCCCCCAAGCGGAGCTACACCGTGGAAATCACCGTGGGCACCCGGATCCG
GCTGTACAGAGAGCGGTTCCACAAGCCCGGCACCCACATCGTGAAAGTGCGGGCACCCCTGGAACGGATG
TACAGCAGCCTGAACGTGGCCCTGACCCTGCCCAACGGCCAGTCCTTCACCGACAGCATCAGCCTGAGCT
TCAACATGCATGGCGCGCCCGGCAGCCTGCACCACATCCTGGACGCCCAGAAGATGCTGTGGAACCACAG
GGACAGGAACCTGCCTCCTCTGGCCCCTCTGGGCCCCCACCACCATCACCACCATTGAGTCTAGACACGT
GATTAATTAAGGATCCCCCGACCTCGACCTCTGGCTAATAAAGGAAATTTATTTTCATTGCAATAGTGTG
TTGGAATTTTTTGTGTCTCTCACTCGGAAGGACATATGGGAGGGCAAATCATTTGGTCGAGATCCCTCGG
AGATCTCTAGCTAGAGGATCGATCCCCGCCCCGGACGAACTAAACCTGACTACGACATCTCTGCCCCTTC
TTCGCGGGGCAGTGCATGTAATCCCTTCAGTTGGTTGGTACAACTTGCCAACTGGGCCCTGTTCCACATG
TGACACGGGGGGGGACCAAACACAAAGGGGTTCTCTGACTGTAGTTGACATCCTTATAAATGGATGTGCA
CATTTGCCAACACTGAGTGGCTTTCATCCTGGAGCAGACTTTGCAGTCTGTGGACTGCAACACAACATTG
CCTTTATGTGTAACTCTTGGCTGAAGCTCTTACACCAATGCTGGGGGACATGTACCTCCCAGGGGCCCAG
GAAGACTACGGGAGGCTACACCAACGTCAATCAGAGGGGCCTGTGTAGCTACCGATAAGCGGACCCTCAA
GAGGGCATTAGCAATAGTGTTTATAAGGCCCCCTTGTTAACCCTAAACGGGTAGCATATGCTTCCCGGGT
AGTAGTATATACTATCCAGACTAACCCTAATTCAATAGCATATGTTACCCAACGGGAAGCATATGCTATC
GAATTAGGGTTAGTAAAAGGGTCCTAAGGAACAGCGATATCTCCCACCCCATGAGCTGTCACGGTTTTAT
TTACATGGGGTCAGGATTCCACGAGGGTAGTGAACCATTTTAGTCACAAGGGCAGTGGCTGAAGATCAAG
GAGCGGGCAGTGAACTCTCCTGAATCTTCGCCTGCTTCTTCATTCTCCTTCGTTTAGCTAATAGAATAAC
TGCTGAGTTGTGAACAGTAAGGTGTATGTGAGGTGCTCGAAAACAAGGTTTCAGGTGACGCCCCCAGAAT
AAAATTTGGACGGGGGGTTCAGTGGTGGCATTGTGCTATGACACCAATATAACCCTCACAAACCCCTTGG
GCAATAAATACTAGTGTAGGAATGAAACATTCTGAATATCTTTAACAATAGAAATCCATGGGGTGGGGAC
AAGCCGTAAAGACTGGATGTCCATCTCACACGAATTTATGGCTATGGGCAACACATAATCCTAGTGCAAT
ATGATACTGGGGTTATTAAGATGTGTCCCAGGCAGGGACCAAGACAGGTGAACCATGTTGTTACACTCTA
TTTGTAACAAGGGGAAAGAGAGTGGACGCCGACAGCAGCGGACTCCACTGGTTGTCTCTAACACCCCCGA
AAATTAAACGGGGCTCCACGCCAATGGGGCCCATAAACAAAGACAAGTGGCCACTCTTTTTTTTGAAATT
GTGGAGTGGGGGCACGCGTCAGCCCCCACACGCCGCCCTGCGGTTTTGGACTGTAAAATAAGGGTGTAAT
AACTTGGCTGATTGTAACCCCGCTAACCACTGCGGTCAAACCACTTGCCCACAAAACCACTAATGGCACC
CCGGGGAATACCTGCATAAGTAGGTGGGCGGGCCAAGATAGGGGCGCGATTGCTGCGATCTGGAGGACAA
ATTACACACACTTGCGCCTGAGCGCCAAGCACAGGGTTGTTGGTCCTCATATTCACGAGGTCGCTGAGAG
CACGGTGGGCTAATGTTGCCATGGGTAGCATATACTACCCAAATATCTGGATAGCATATGCTATCCTAAT
CTATATCTGGGTAGCATAGGCTATCCTAATCTATATCTGGGTAGCATATGCTATCCTAATCTATATCTGG
GTAGTATATGCTATCCTAATTTATATCTGGGTAGCATAGGCTATCCTAATCTATATCTGGGTAGCATATG
CTATCCTAATCTATATCTGGGTAGTATATGCTATCCTAATCTGTATCCGGGTAGCATATGCTATCCTAAT
AGAGATTAGGGTAGTATATGCTATCCTAATTTATATCTGGGTAGCATATACTACCCAAATATCTGGATAG
CATATGCTATCCTAATCTATATCTGGGTAGCATATGCTATCCTAATCTATATCTGGGTAGCATAGGCTAT
CCTAATCTATATCTGGGTAGCATATGCTATCCTAATCTATATCTGGGTAGTATATGCTATCCTAATTTAT
ATCTGGGTAGCATAGGCTATCCTAATCTATATCTGGGTAGCATATGCTATCCTAATCTATATCTGGGTAG
TATATGCTATCCTAATCTGTATCCGGGTAGCATATGCTATCCTCATGATAAGCTGTCAAACATGAGAATT
TTCTTGAAGACGAAAGGGCCTCGTGATACGCCTATTTTTATAGGTTAATGTCATGATAATAATGGTTTCT
TAGACGTCAGGTGGCACTTTTCGGGGAAATGTGCGCGGAACCCCTATTTGTTTATTTTTCTAAATACATT
CAAATATGTATCCGCTCATGAGACAATAACCCTGATAAATGCTTCAATAATATTGAAAAAGGAAGAGTAT
GAGTATTCAACATTTCCGTGTCGCCCTTATTCCCTTTTTTGCGGCATTTTGCCTTCCTGTTTTTGCTCAC
CCAGAAACGCTGGTGAAAGTAAAAGATGCTGAAGATCAGTTGGGTGCACGAGTGGGTTACATCGAACTGG
ATCTCAACAGCGGTAAGATCCTTGAGAGTTTTCGCCCCGAAGAACGTTTTCCAATGATGAGCACTTTTAA
AGTTCTGCTATGTGGCGCGGTATTATCCCGTGTTGACGCCGGGCAAGAGCAACTCGGTCGCCGCATACAC
TATTCTCAGAATGACTTGGTTGAGTACTCACCAGTCACAGAAAAGCATCTTACGGATGGCATGACAGTAA
GAGAATTATGCAGTGCTGCCATAACCATGAGTGATAACACTGCGGCCAACTTACTTCTGACAACGATCGG
AGGACCGAAGGAGCTAACCGCTTTTTTGCACAACATGGGGGATCATGTAACTCGCCTTGATCGTTGGGAA
CCGGAGCTGAATGAAGCCATACCAAACGACGAGCGTGACACCACGATGCCTGCAGCAATGGCAACAACGT
TGCGCAAACTATTAACTGGCGAACTACTTACTCTAGCTTCCCGGCAACAATTAATAGACTGGATGGAGGC
GGATAAAGTTGCAGGACCACTTCTGCGCTCGGCCCTTCCGGCTGGCTGGTTTATTGCTGATAAATCTGGA
GCCGGTGAGCGTGGGTCTCGCGGTATCATTGCAGCACTGGGGCCAGATGGTAAGCCCTCCCGTATCGTAG
TTATCTACACGACGGGGAGTCAGGCAACTATGGATGAACGAAATAGACAGATCGCTGAGATAGGTGCCTC
ACTGATTAAGCATTGGTAACTGTCAGACCAAGTTTACTCATATATACTTTAGATTGATTTAAAACTTCAT
TTTTAATTTAAAAGGATCTAGGTGAAGATCCTTTTTGATAATCTCATGACCAAAATCCCTTAACGTGAGT
TTTCGTTCCACTGAGCGTCAGACCCCGTAGAAAAGATCAAAGGATCTTCTTGAGATCCTTTTTTTCTGCG
CGTAATCTGCTGCTTGCAAACAAAAAAACCACCGCTACCAGCGGTGGTTTGTTTGCCGGATCAAGAGCTA
CCAACTCTTTTTCCGAAGGTAACTGGCTTCAGCAGAGCGCAGATACCAAATACTGTTCTTCTAGTGTAGC
CGTAGTTAGGCCACCACTTCAAGAACTCTGTAGCACCGCCTACATACCTCGCTCTGCTAATCCTGTTACC
AGTGGCTGCTGCCAGTGGCGATAAGTCGTGTCTTACCGGGTTGGACTCAAGACGATAGTTACCGGATAAG
GCGCAGCGGTCGGGCTGAACGGGGGGTTCGTGCACACAGCCCAGCTTGGAGCGAACGACCTACACCGAAC
TGAGATACCTACAGCGTGAGCTATGAGAAAGCGCCACGCTTCCCGAAGGGAGAAAGGCGGACAGGTATCC
GGTAAGCGGCAGGGTCGGAACAGGAGAGCGCACGAGGGAGCTTCCAGGGGGAAACGCCTGGTATCTTTAT
AGTCCTGTCGGGTTTCGCCACCTCTGACTTGAGCGTCGATTTTTGTGATGCTCGTCAGGGGGGCGGAGCC
TATGGAAAAACGCCAGCAACGCGGCCTTTTTACGGTTCCTGGCCTTTTGCTGGCCTTTTGCTCACATGTT
CTTTCCTGCGTTATCCCCTGATTCTGTGGATAACCGTATTACCGCCTTTGAGTGAGCTGATACCGCTCGC
CGCAGCCGAACGACCGAGCGCAGCGAGTCAGTGAGCGAGGAAGCGGAAGAGCGCCCAATACGCAAACCGC
CTCTCCCCGCGCGTTGGCCGATTCATTAATGCAGCTGGCACGACAGGTTTCCCGACTGGAAAGCGGGCAG
TGAGCGCAACGCAATTAATGTGAGTTAGCTCACTCATTAGGCACCCCAGGCTTTACACTTTATGCTTCCG
GCTCGTATGTTGTGTGGAATTGTGAGCGGATAACAATTTCACACAGGAAACAGCTATGACCATGATTACG
CCAAGCTCTAGCTAGAGGTCGACCAATTCTCATGTTTGACAGCTTATCATCGCAGATCCGGGCAACGTTG
TTGCCATTGCTGCAGGCGCAGAACTGGTAGGTATGGAAGATCTATACATTGAATCAATATTGGCAATTAG
CCATATTAGTCATTGGTTATATAGCATAAATCAATATTGGCTATTGGCCATTGCATACGTTGTATCTATA
TCATAATATGTACATTTATATTGGCTCATGTCCAATATGACCGCCATGTT
Features (pLannotate 1.2.2; 17 found; start..end, strand, type, name):
      1..380     +  enhancer       CMV enhancer: human cytomegalovirus immediate early enhancer
    382..581     +  promoter       CMV promoter: human cytomegalovirus (CMV) immediate early promoter
    649..687     +  misc_feature   Ad SA (fragment): adenovirus major late transcript splice acceptor (Friedrich and Soriano, 1991)
    720..929     -  CDS            PTP (fragment): TERM_ADE02 - Experimental evidence at protein level: Swiss-Prot protein existence level 1. Protein covalently bound to the viral DNA that acts as a primer for viral genomic replication by DNA strand displacement. Assembles on the viral origin of replication in an initiation complex with viral polymerase, DBP, host NFIA and host POU2F1/OCT1. During initiation, the polymerase covalently couples the first dCTP with Ser- 580 of pTP. The terminal protein stimulates the template activity over 20 fold compared to protein-free templates. Neo-synthesized viral genomes are linked to two preterminal prot
    960..1049    +  intron         chimeric intron (fragment): chimera between introns from adenovirus and immunoglobulin heavy chain genes
   1068..1114    +  CDS            IgH signal sequence (fragment): signal sequence from the mouse immunoglobulin heavy chain variable region
   3537..3592    +  polyA_signal   β-globin poly(A) signal: rabbit β-globin polyadenylation signal (Gil and Proudfoot, 1987)
   4106..5787    -  rep_origin     oriP (fragment): Epstein-Barr virus oriP replication origin (Yates et al., 2000)
   5914..6018    +  promoter       AmpR promoter: bla
   6019..6879    +  CDS            AmpR: β-lactamase; bla; confers resistance to ampicillin, carbenicillin, and related antibiotics
   7050..7638    +  rep_origin     ori: high-copy-number ColE1/pMB1/pBR322/pUC origin of replication
   7821..7913    +  CDS            lacI (fragment): lac repressor; lacI; The lac repressor binds to the lac operator to inhibit transcription in E. coli. This inhibition can be relieved by adding lactose or isopropyl-β-D-thiogalactopyranoside (IPTG).
   7926..7947    +  protein_bind   CAP binding site: CAP binding activates transcription in the presence of cAMP. E. coli catabolite activator protein
   7962..7992    +  promoter       lac promoter: promoter for the E. coli lac operon
   8000..8016    +  protein_bind   lac operator: The lac repressor binds to the lac operator to inhibit transcription in E. coli. This inhibition can be relieved by adding lactose or isopropyl-β-D-thiogalactopyranoside (IPTG). lac repressor encoded by lacI
   8086..8102    +  promoter       tet promoter (fragment): E. coli promoter for tetracycline efflux protein gene
   8112..8137    -  CDS            bla(M) (fragment): β-lactamase lacking the signal sequence; bla(M); allows cytosolic expression of β-lactamase
