[The description below was written by a language model from this plasmid's Addgene catalogue record and pLannotate feature annotations shown in this document.]
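Description:
D51_Ld_310120 is a mammalian expression plasmid built on the pTT3 backbone, designed to produce the soluble ectodomain of a Leishmania donovani cell-surface protein in mammalian cells. The insert, about 2.2 kb, encodes a putative FG-GAP repeat protein (LDPBK_310120). It carries a C-terminal biotinylation sequence and His tag, which generally allow capture of the biotinylated protein on streptavidin and purification by metal-affinity chromatography. In bacteria the plasmid is maintained through a high-copy ColE1/pUC-type origin and selected with ampicillin via the β-lactamase gene. Short lac regulatory elements, a lacI fragment and small tet promoter and bla fragments also appear in the annotation and look like cloning-vector remnants rather than functional parts.

Expression is driven by the human CMV immediate early enhancer and promoter, followed by adenovirus-derived leader and splice elements. These include a major late splice acceptor fragment, a chimeric intron fragment, and a reverse-strand match to adenoviral preterminal protein that most likely reflects this leader region rather than an expressed gene. A mouse immunoglobulin heavy chain signal sequence fragment sits just upstream of the unannotated stretch of roughly 2.4 kb where the ectodomain and its tags evidently lie, which would direct the product into the secretory pathway. A rabbit β-globin polyadenylation signal ends the transcript. An Epstein-Barr virus oriP fragment is also present, and this can support episomal retention and higher yields in cells expressing EBNA1. The feature table does not annotate the insert or tags themselves. The plasmid comes from a systematic study of L. donovani cell-surface and secreted proteins, where it serves to produce recombinant ectodomain protein.
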