Addgene plasmid #135864: D51_Ld_310120
Purpose: Expression of Leishmania donovani ectodomain in mammalian cells
Depositing lab: Gavin Wright. Depositing organization: Wellcome Sanger Institute. Publication: Systematic identification of genes encoding cell surface and secreted proteins that are essential for in vitro growth and infection in Leishmania donovani. Roberts AJ, Ong HB, Clare S, Brandt C, Harcourt K, Franssen SU, Cotton JA, Muller-Sienerth N, Wright GJ. PLoS Pathog. 2022 Feb 24;18(2):e1010364. doi: 10.1371/journal.ppat.1010364. eCollection 2022 Feb. PubMed 35202447.
Backbone
  Vector backbone: pTT3
  Backbone manufacturer: Yves Durocher, NRC
  Backbone size w/o insert (bp): 6132
  Vector type: Mammalian Expression
Growth in bacteria
  Bacterial resistance: Ampicillin, 100 μg/mL
  Growth temperature: 37°C
  Growth strain: DH5alpha
  Copy number: High Copy
Gene/Insert
  Gene/Insert name: FG-GAP repeat protein, putative (alt name: LDPBK_310120)
  Species: Leishmania donovani
  Insert size (bp): 2178
  Tag / fusion protein: biotinylation sequence and His tag (C terminal on insert)
  Cloning method: Unknown
Terms and licenses: Academic/Nonprofit Terms; Industry Terms: Not Available to Industry
How to cite: D51_Ld_310120 was a gift from Gavin Wright (Addgene plasmid # 135864 ; http://n2t.net/addgene:135864 ; RRID:Addgene_135864)
